Addgene plasmid #210641: pLenti-CMV-GFP-Puro_TAL1-short
Purpose: Overexpression of TAL1-short
Depositing lab: Maayan Salton. Depositing organization: Hebrew University. Publication: Isoforms of the TAL1 transcription factor have different roles in hematopoiesis and cell growth. Sharma A, Mistriel-Zerbib S, Najar RA, Engal E, Bentata M, Taqatqa N, Dahan S, Cohen K, Jaffe-Herman S, Geminder O, Baker M, Nevo Y, Plaschkes I, Kay G, Drier Y, Berger M, Salton M. PLoS Biol. 2023 Jun 28;21(6):e3002175. doi: 10.1371/journal.pbio.3002175. PubMed 37379322.
Backbone
  Vector backbone: pLenti-CMV-GFP-Puro (658-5)
  Backbone manufacturer: Eric Campeau, Paul Kaufman, Addgene plasmid #17448
  Backbone size w/o insert (bp): 8619
  Vector type: Lentiviral
  Selectable markers: Puromycin ; GFP
Growth in bacteria
  Bacterial resistance: Ampicillin, 100 μg/mL
  Growth temperature: 37°C
  Growth strain: NEB Stable
  Copy number: High Copy
Gene/Insert
  Gene/Insert name: TAL1-short
  Species: H. sapiens (human)
  Entrez Gene: TAL1 (a.k.a. SCL, TCL5, bHLHa17, tal-1)
  Tag / fusion protein: GFP (N terminal on backbone)
  Cloning method: Restriction Enzyme; 5′ cloning site BsrGI (destroyed during cloning); 3′ cloning site SalI (destroyed during cloning)
Terms and licenses: Academic/Nonprofit Terms; Industry Terms: Not Available to Industry
How to cite: pLenti-CMV-GFP-Puro_TAL1-short was a gift from Maayan Salton (Addgene plasmid # 210641 ; http://n2t.net/addgene:210641 ; RRID:Addgene_210641)
