[The description below was written by a language model from this plasmid's Addgene catalogue record and pLannotate feature annotations shown in this document.]
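Description:
pLenti-CMV-GFP-Puro_TAL1-short is a lentiviral transfer plasmid for overexpressing the short isoform of the human transcription factor TAL1 (also known as SCL) as a GFP fusion in mammalian cells. It is built on the pLenti-CMV-GFP-Puro (658-5) backbone and is propagated in E. coli through a high-copy ColE1/pUC-type origin with ampicillin resistance. An f1 origin, an SV40 origin and remnants of a lac/lacZα cloning region flanked by T3 and T7 promoters are also present in the bacterial portion.

The viral segment has the layout of a Tat-independent HIV-1 vector. An RSV promoter drives a truncated 5' LTR, followed by the Ψ packaging signal with a short gag fragment, the Rev response element for nuclear export of the genomic RNA, and the cPPT/CTS element that aids transduction. A second truncated LTR (labelled as a 5' LTR by the annotation tool, but positioned as the 3' LTR) and an SV40 polyadenylation signal close the unit.

Between the LTRs, the CMV enhancer/promoter drives EGFP joined directly to a TAL1 coding fragment of about 520 bp, placing GFP at the N terminus of TAL1-short. The insert was cloned between BsrGI and SalI sites, both destroyed in the process. A WPRE downstream boosts transcript expression. A separate mouse PGK promoter expresses puromycin N-acetyltransferase, so transduced cells can be selected with puromycin and tracked by green fluorescence.

The construct comes from work comparing the roles of TAL1 isoforms in hematopoiesis and cell growth.
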