Features (pLannotate 1.2.2; 29 found; start..end, strand, type, name):
     26..130     +  promoter       AmpR promoter: bla
    131..991     +  CDS            AmpR: β-lactamase; bla; confers resistance to ampicillin, carbenicillin, and related antibiotics
   1162..1750    +  rep_origin     ori: high-copy-number ColE1/pMB1/pBR322/pUC origin of replication
   1933..2025    +  CDS            lacI (fragment): lac repressor; lacI; The lac repressor binds to the lac operator to inhibit transcription in E. coli. This inhibition can be relieved by adding lactose or isopropyl-β-D-thiogalactopyranoside (IPTG).
   2038..2059    +  protein_bind   CAP binding site: CAP binding activates transcription in the presence of cAMP. E. coli catabolite activator protein
   2074..2104    +  promoter       lac promoter: promoter for the E. coli lac operon
   2112..2128    +  protein_bind   lac operator: The lac repressor binds to the lac operator to inhibit transcription in E. coli. This inhibition can be relieved by adding lactose or isopropyl-β-D-thiogalactopyranoside (IPTG). lac repressor encoded by lacI
   2173..2191    +  promoter       T3 promoter: promoter for bacteriophage T3 RNA polymerase
   2219..2445    +  promoter       RSV promoter: Rous sarcoma virus enhancer/promoter
   2446..2626    +  LTR            5' LTR (truncated): truncated 5' long terminal repeat (LTR) from HIV-1
   2673..2798    +  misc_feature   HIV-1 Ψ: packaging signal of human immunodeficiency virus type 1
   2782..3145    +  CDS            HIV-1 gag (fragment): gag protein from human immunodeficiency virus 1; gag
   3291..3524    +  misc_feature   RRE: The Rev response element (RRE) of HIV-1 allows for Rev-dependent mRNA export from the nucleus to the cytoplasm.
   3901..4001    +  CDS            Rev (fragment): human immunodeficiency virus 1 (HIV-1) Rev protein; rev; enhances nuclear export of unspliced and incompletely spliced viral mRNAs
   4020..4136    +  misc_feature   cPPT/CTS: central polypurine tract and central termination sequence of HIV-1
   4159..4462    +  enhancer       CMV enhancer: human cytomegalovirus immediate early enhancer
   4463..4666    +  promoter       CMV promoter: human cytomegalovirus (CMV) immediate early promoter
   4762..5478    +  CDS            EGFP: EGFP is a basic (constitutively fluorescent) green fluorescent protein published in 1996, derived from Aequorea victoria. It is reported to be a rapidly-maturing weak dimer with moderate acid sensitivity.
   5473..5994    +  CDS            TAL1 (fragment): TAL1_HUMAN - Also known as BHLHA17, SCL, TCL5. Experimental evidence at protein level: Swiss-Prot protein existence level 1. Implicated in the genesis of hemopoietic malignancies. It may play an important role in hemopoietic differentiation. Serves as a positive regulator of erythroid differentiation (By similarity). From Homo sapiens (Human).
   6004..6592    +  misc_feature   WPRE: woodchuck hepatitis virus posttranscriptional regulatory element
   6606..7105    +  promoter       PGK promoter: mouse phosphoglycerate kinase 1 promoter
   7126..7725    +  CDS            PuroR: puromycin N-acetyltransferase; pac from Streptomyces alboniger; confers resistance to puromycin
   7793..7930    +  CDS            nef (fragment): NEF_HV1LA - Experimental evidence at protein level: Swiss-Prot protein existence level 1. Extracellular Nef protein targets CD4(+) T-lymphocytes for apoptosis by interacting with CXCR4 surface receptors. From Human immunodeficiency virus type 1 group M subtype B (isolate Lai) (HIV-1).
   7916..8096    +  LTR            5' LTR (truncated): truncated 5' long terminal repeat (LTR) from HIV-1
   8168..8289    +  polyA_signal   SV40 poly(A) signal: SV40 polyadenylation signal
   8329..8464    +  rep_origin     SV40 ori: SV40 origin of replication
   8485..8503    -  promoter       T7 promoter: promoter for bacteriophage T7 RNA polymerase
   8511..8666    +  CDS            lacZα (fragment): LacZα fragment of β-galactosidase; lacZ fragment
   8671..9099    +  rep_origin     f1 ori (sequence partly withheld): f1 bacteriophage origin of replication; arrow indicates direction of (+) strand synthesis
>Addgene plasmid #210641 | pLenti-CMV-GFP-Puro_TAL1-short | addgene full sequence | sequence record 418277 | Addgene NGS Result
AGGTGGCACTTTTCGGGGAAATGTGCGCGGAACCCCTATTTGTTTATTTTTCTAAATACATTCAAATATG
TATCCGCTCATGAGACAATAACCCTGATAAATGCTTCAATAATATTGAAAAAGGAAGAGTATGAGTATTC
AACATTTCCGTGTCGCCCTTATTCCCTTTTTTGCGGCATTTTGCCTTCCTGTTTTTGCTCACCCAGAAAC
GCTGGTGAAAGTAAAAGATGCTGAAGATCAGTTGGGTGCACGAGTGGGTTACATCGAACTGGATCTCAAC
AGCGGTAAGATCCTTGAGAGTTTTCGCCCCGAAGAACGTTTTCCAATGATGAGCACTTTTAAAGTTCTGC
TATGTGGCGCGGTATTATCCCGTATTGACGCCGGGCAAGAGCAACTCGGTCGCCGCATACACTATTCTCA
GAATGACTTGGTTGAGTACTCACCAGTCACAGAAAAGCATCTTACGGATGGCATGACAGTAAGAGAATTA
TGCAGTGCTGCCATAACCATGAGTGATAACACTGCGGCCAACTTACTTCTGACAACGATCGGAGGACCGA
AGGAGCTAACCGCTTTTTTGCACAACATGGGGGATCATGTAACTCGCCTTGATCGTTGGGAACCGGAGCT
GAATGAAGCCATACCAAACGACGAGCGTGACACCACGATGCCTGTAGCAATGGCAACAACGTTGCGCAAA
CTATTAACTGGCGAACTACTTACTCTAGCTTCCCGGCAACAATTAATAGACTGGATGGAGGCGGATAAAG
TTGCAGGACCACTTCTGCGCTCGGCCCTTCCGGCTGGCTGGTTTATTGCTGATAAATCTGGAGCCGGTGA
GCGTGGGTCTCGCGGTATCATTGCAGCACTGGGGCCAGATGGTAAGCCCTCCCGTATCGTAGTTATCTAC
ACGACGGGGAGTCAGGCAACTATGGATGAACGAAATAGACAGATCGCTGAGATAGGTGCCTCACTGATTA
AGCATTGGTAACTGTCAGACCAAGTTTACTCATATATACTTTAGATTGATTTAAAACTTCATTTTTAATT
TAAAAGGATCTAGGTGAAGATCCTTTTTGATAATCTCATGACCAAAATCCCTTAACGTGAGTTTTCGTTC
CACTGAGCGTCAGACCCCGTAGAAAAGATCAAAGGATCTTCTTGAGATCCTTTTTTTCTGCGCGTAATCT
GCTGCTTGCAAACAAAAAAACCACCGCTACCAGCGGTGGTTTGTTTGCCGGATCAAGAGCTACCAACTCT
TTTTCCGAAGGTAACTGGCTTCAGCAGAGCGCAGATACCAAATACTGTTCTTCTAGTGTAGCCGTAGTTA
GGCCACCACTTCAAGAACTCTGTAGCACCGCCTACATACCTCGCTCTGCTAATCCTGTTACCAGTGGCTG
CTGCCAGTGGCGATAAGTCGTGTCTTACCGGGTTGGACTCAAGACGATAGTTACCGGATAAGGCGCAGCG
GTCGGGCTGAACGGGGGGTTCGTGCACACAGCCCAGCTTGGAGCGAACGACCTACACCGAACTGAGATAC
CTACAGCGTGAGCTATGAGAAAGCGCCACGCTTCCCGAAGGGAGAAAGGCGGACAGGTATCCGGTAAGCG
GCAGGGTCGGAACAGGAGAGCGCACGAGGGAGCTTCCAGGGGGAAACGCCTGGTATCTTTATAGTCCTGT
CGGGTTTCGCCACCTCTGACTTGAGCGTCGATTTTTGTGATGCTCGTCAGGGGGGCGGAGCCTATGGAAA
AACGCCAGCAACGCGGCCTTTTTACGGTTCCTGGCCTTTTGCTGGCCTTTTGCTCACATGTTCTTTCCTG
CGTTATCCCCTGATTCTGTGGATAACCGTATTACCGCCTTTGAGTGAGCTGATACCGCTCGCCGCAGCCG
AACGACCGAGCGCAGCGAGTCAGTGAGCGAGGAAGCGGAAGAGCGCCCAATACGCAAACCGCCTCTCCCC
GCGCGTTGGCCGATTCATTAATGCAGCTGGCACGACAGGTTTCCCGACTGGAAAGCGGGCAGTGAGCGCA
ACGCAATTAATGTGAGTTAGCTCACTCATTAGGCACCCCAGGCTTTACACTTTATGCTTCCGGCTCGTAT
GTTGTGTGGAATTGTGAGCGGATAACAATTTCACACAGGAAACAGCTATGACCATGATTACGCCAAGCGC
GCAATTAACCCTCACTAAAGGGAACAAAAGCTGGAGCTGCAAGCTTAATGTAGTCTTATGCAATACTCTT
GTAGTCTTGCAACATGGTAACGATGAGTTAGCAACATGCCTTACAAGGAGAGAAAAAGCACCGTGCATGC
CGATTGGTGGAAGTAAGGTGGTACGATCGTGCCTTATTAGGAAGGCAACAGACGGGTCTGACATGGATTG
GACGAACCACTGAATTGCCGCATTGCAGAGATATTGTATTTAAGTGCCTAGCTCGATACATAAACGGGTC
TCTCTGGTTAGACCAGATCTGAGCCTGGGAGCTCTCTGGCTAACTAGGGAACCCACTGCTTAAGCCTCAA
TAAAGCTTGCCTTGAGTGCTTCAAGTAGTGTGTGCCCGTCTGTTGTGTGACTCTGGTAACTAGAGATCCC
TCAGACCCTTTTAGTCAGTGTGGAAAATCTCTAGCAGTGGCGCCCGAACAGGGACTTGAAAGCGAAAGGG
AAACCAGAGGAGCTCTCTCGACGCAGGACTCGGCTTGCTGAAGCGCGCACGGCAAGAGGCGAGGGGCGGC
GACTGGTGAGTACGCCAAAAATTTTGACTAGCGGAGGCTAGAAGGAGAGAGATGGGTGCGAGAGCGTCAG
TATTAAGCGGGGGAGAATTAGATCGCGATGGGAAAAAATTCGGTTAAGGCCAGGGGGAAAGAAAAAATAT
AAATTAAAACATATAGTATGGGCAAGCAGGGAGCTAGAACGATTCGCAGTTAATCCTGGCCTGTTAGAAA
CATCAGAAGGCTGTAGACAAATACTGGGACAGCTACAACCATCCCTTCAGACAGGATCAGAAGAACTTAG
ATCATTATATAATACAGTAGCAACCCTCTATTGTGTGCATCAAAGGATAGAGATAAAAGACACCAAGGAA
GCTTTAGACAAGATAGAGGAAGAGCAAAACAAAAGTAAGACCACCGCACAGCAAGCGGCCGCTGATCTTC
AGACCTGGAGGAGGAGATATGAGGGACAATTGGAGAAGTGAATTATATAAATATAAAGTAGTAAAAATTG
AACCATTAGGAGTAGCACCCACCAAGGCAAAGAGAAGAGTGGTGCAGAGAGAAAAAAGAGCAGTGGGAAT
AGGAGCTTTGTTCCTTGGGTTCTTGGGAGCAGCAGGAAGCACTATGGGCGCAGCGTCAATGACGCTGACG
GTACAGGCCAGACAATTATTGTCTGGTATAGTGCAGCAGCAGAACAATTTGCTGAGGGCTATTGAGGCGC
AACAGCATCTGTTGCAACTCACAGTCTGGGGCATCAAGCAGCTCCAGGCAAGAATCCTGGCTGTGGAAAG
ATACCTAAAGGATCAACAGCTCCTGGGGATTTGGGGTTGCTCTGGAAAACTCATTTGCACCACTGCTGTG
CCTTGGAATGCTAGTTGGAGTAATAAATCTCTGGAACAGATTTGGAATCACACGACCTGGATGGAGTGGG
ACAGAGAAATTAACAATTACACAAGCTTAATACACTCCTTAATTGAAGAATCGCAAAACCAGCAAGAAAA
GAATGAACAAGAATTATTGGAATTAGATAAATGGGCAAGTTTGTGGAATTGGTTTAACATAACAAATTGG
CTGTGGTATATAAAATTATTCATAATGATAGTAGGAGGCTTGGTAGGTTTAAGAATAGTTTTTGCTGTAC
TTTCTATAGTGAATAGAGTTAGGCAGGGATATTCACCATTATCGTTTCAGACCCACCTCCCAACCCCGAG
GGGACCCGACAGGCCCGAAGGAATAGAAGAAGAAGGTGGAGAGAGAGACAGAGACAGATCCATTCGATTA
GTGAACGGATCTCGACGGTATCGGTTAACTTTTAAAAGAAAAGGGGGGATTGGGGGGTACAGTGCAGGGG
AAAGAATAGTAGACATAATAGCAACAGACATACAAACTAAAGAATTACAAAAACAAATTACAAAATTCAA
AATTTTATCGATAAGCTTGGGAGTTCCGCGTTACATAACTTACGGTAAATGGCCCGCCTGGCTGACCGCC
CAACGACCCCCGCCCATTGACGTCAATAATGACGTATGTTCCCATAGTAACGCCAATAGGGACTTTCCAT
TGACGTCAATGGGTGGAGTATTTACGGTAAACTGCCCACTTGGCAGTACATCAAGTGTATCATATGCCAA
GTACGCCCCCTATTGACGTCAATGACGGTAAATGGCCCGCCTGGCATTATGCCCAGTACATGACCTTATG
GGACTTTCCTACTTGGCAGTACATCTACGTATTAGTCATCGCTATTACCATGGTGATGCGGTTTTGGCAG
TACATCAATGGGCGTGGATAGCGGTTTGACTCACGGGGATTTCCAAGTCTCCACCCCATTGACGTCAATG
GGAGTTTGTTTTGGCACCAAAATCAACGGGACTTTCCAAAATGTCGTAACAACTCCGCCCCATTGACGCA
AATGGGCGGTAGGCGTGTACGGTGGGAGGTCTATATAAGCAGAGCTCGTTTAGTGAACCGTCAGATCGCC
TGGAGACGCCATCCACGCTGTTTTGACCTCCATAGAAGACACCGACTCTAGAGGATCCACCGGTCGCCAC
CATGGTGAGCAAGGGCGAGGAGCTGTTCACCGGGGTGGTGCCCATCCTGGTCGAGCTGGACGGCGACGTA
AACGGCCACAAGTTCAGCGTGTCCGGCGAGGGCGAGGGCGATGCCACCTACGGCAAGCTGACCCTGAAGT
TCATCTGCACCACCGGCAAGCTGCCCGTGCCCTGGCCCACCCTCGTGACCACCCTGACCTACGGCGTGCA
GTGCTTCAGCCGCTACCCCGACCACATGAAGCAGCACGACTTCTTCAAGTCCGCCATGCCCGAAGGCTAC
GTCCAGGAGCGCACCATCTTCTTCAAGGACGACGGCAACTACAAGACCCGCGCCGAGGTGAAGTTCGAGG
GCGACACCCTGGTGAACCGCATCGAGCTGAAGGGCATCGACTTCAAGGAGGACGGCAACATCCTGGGGCA
CAAGCTGGAGTACAACTACAACAGCCACAACGTCTATATCATGGCCGACAAGCAGAAGAACGGCATCAAG
GTGAACTTCAAGATCCGCCACAACATCGAGGACGGCAGCGTGCAGCTCGCCGACCACTACCAGCAGAACA
CCCCCATCGGCGACGGCCCCGTGCTGCTGCCCGACAACCACTACCTGAGCACCCAGTCCGCCCTGAGCAA
AGACCCCAACGAGAAGCGCGATCACATGGTCCTGCTGGAGTTCGTGACCGCCGCCGGGATCACTCTCGGC
ATGGACGAGCTGTACAAGATGTTCACCACCAACAATCGAGTGAAGAGGAGACCTTCCCCCTATGAGATGG
AGATTACTGATGGTCCCCACACCAAAGTTGTGCGGCGTATCTTCACCAACAGCCGGGAGCGATGGCGGCA
GCAGAATGTGAACGGGGCCTTTGCCGAGCTCCGCAAGCTGATCCCCACACATCCCCCGGACAAGAAGCTC
AGCAAGAATGAGATCCTCCGCCTGGCCATGAAGTATATCAACTTCTTGGCCAAGCTGCTCAATGACCAGG
AGGAGGAGGGCACCCAGCGGGCCAAGACTGGCAAGGACCCTGTGGTGGGGGCTGGTGGGGGTGGAGGTGG
GGGAGGGGGCGGCGCGCCCCCAGATGACCTCCTGCAAGACGTGCTTTCCCCCAACTCCAGCTGCGGCAGC
TCCCTGGATGGGGCAGCCAGCCCGGACAGCTACACGGAGGAGCCCGCGCCCAAGCACACGGCCCGCAGCC
TCCATCCTGCCATGCTGCCTGCCGCCGATGGAGCCGGCCCTCGGTGAGTCGACAATCAACCTCTGGATTA
CAAAATTTGTGAAAGATTGACTGGTATTCTTAACTATGTTGCTCCTTTTACGCTATGTGGATACGCTGCT
TTAATGCCTTTGTATCATGCTATTGCTTCCCGTATGGCTTTCATTTTCTCCTCCTTGTATAAATCCTGGT
TGCTGTCTCTTTATGAGGAGTTGTGGCCCGTTGTCAGGCAACGTGGCGTGGTGTGCACTGTGTTTGCTGA
CGCAACCCCCACTGGTTGGGGCATTGCCACCACCTGTCAGCTCCTTTCCGGGACTTTCGCTTTCCCCCTC
CCTATTGCCACGGCGGAACTCATCGCCGCCTGCCTTGCCCGCTGCTGGACAGGGGCTCGGCTGTTGGGCA
CTGACAATTCCGTGGTGTTGTCGGGGAAGCTGACGTCCTTTCCATGGCTGCTCGCCTGTGTTGCCACCTG
GATTCTGCGCGGGACGTCCTTCTGCTACGTCCCTTCGGCCCTCAATCCAGCGGACCTTCCTTCCCGCGGC
CTGCTGCCGGCTCTGCGGCCTCTTCCGCGTCTTCGCCTTCGCCCTCAGACGAGTCGGATCTCCCTTTGGG
CCGCCTCCCCGCCTGGAATTCTACCGGGTAGGGGAGGCGCTTTTCCCAAGGCAGTCTGGAGCATGCGCTT
TAGCAGCCCCGCTGGGCACTTGGCGCTACACAAGTGGCCTCTGGCCTCGCACACATTCCACATCCACCGG
TAGGCGCCAACCGGCTCCGTTCTTTGGTGGCCCCTTCGCGCCACCTTCTACTCCTCCCCTAGTCAGGAAG
TTCCCCCCCGCCCCGCAGCTCGCGTCGTGCAGGACGTGACAAATGGAAGTAGCACGTCTCACTAGTCTCG
TGCAGATGGACAGCACCGCTGAGCAATGGAAGCGGGTAGGCCTTTGGGGCAGCGGCCAATAGCAGCTTTG
CTCCTTCGCTTTCTGGGCTCAGAGGCTGGGAAGGGGTGGGTCCGGGGGCGGGCTCAGGGGCGGGCTCAGG
GGCGGGGCGGGCGCCCGAAGGTCCTCCGGAGGCCCGGCATTCTGCACGCTTCAAAAGCGCACGTCTGCCG
CGCTGTTCTCCTCTTCCTCATCTCCGGGCCTTTCGACCTGCAGCCCAAGCTTACCATGACCGAGTACAAG
CCCACGGTGCGCCTCGCCACCCGCGACGACGTCCCCAGGGCCGTACGCACCCTCGCCGCCGCGTTCGCCG
ACTACCCCGCCACGCGCCACACCGTCGATCCGGACCGCCACATCGAGCGGGTCACCGAGCTGCAAGAACT
CTTCCTCACGCGCGTCGGGCTCGACATCGGCAAGGTGTGGGTCGCGGACGACGGCGCCGCGGTGGCGGTC
TGGACCACGCCGGAGAGCGTCGAAGCGGGGGCGGTGTTCGCCGAGATCGGCCCGCGCATGGCCGAGTTGA
GCGGTTCCCGGCTGGCCGCGCAGCAACAGATGGAAGGCCTCCTGGCGCCGCACCGGCCCAAGGAGCCCGC
GTGGTTCCTGGCCACCGTCGGCGTCTCGCCCGACCACCAGGGCAAGGGTCTGGGCAGCGCCGTCGTGCTC
CCCGGAGTGGAGGCGGCCGAGCGCGCCGGGGTGCCCGCCTTCCTGGAGACCTCCGCGCCCCGCAACCTCC
CCTTCTACGAGCGGCTCGGCTTCACCGTCACCGCCGACGTCGAGGTGCCCGAAGGACCGCGCACCTGGTG
CATGACCCGCAAGCCCGGTGCCTGACGCCCGCCCCACGACCCGCAGCGCCCGACCGAAAGGAGCGCACGA
CCCCATGCATCTCGAGGGCCCGGTACCTTTAAGACCAATGACTTACAAGGCAGCTGTAGATCTTAGCCAC
TTTTTAAAAGAAAAGGGGGGACTGGAAGGGCTAGCTCACTCCCAACGAAGACAAGATCTGCTTTTTGCTT
GTACTGGGTCTCTCTGGTTAGACCAGATCTGAGCCTGGGAGCTCTCTGGCTAACTAGGGAACCCACTGCT
TAAGCCTCAATAAAGCTTGCCTTGAGTGCTTCAAGTAGTGTGTGCCCGTCTGTTGTGTGACTCTGGTAAC
TAGAGATCCCTCAGACCCTTTTAGTCAGTGTGGAAAATCTCTAGCAGTAGTAGTTCATGTCATCTTATTA
TTCAGTATTTATAACTTGCAAAGAAATGAATATCAGAGAGTGAGAGGAACTTGTTTATTGCAGCTTATAA
TGGTTACAAATAAAGCAATAGCATCACAAATTTCACAAATAAAGCATTTTTTTCACTGCATTCTAGTTGT
GGTTTGTCCAAACTCATCAATGTATCTTATCATGTCTGGCTCTAGCTATCCCGCCCCTAACTCCGCCCAT
CCCGCCCCTAACTCCGCCCAGTTCCGCCCATTCTCCGCCCCATGGCTGACTAATTTTTTTTATTTATGCA
GAGGCCGAGGCCGCCTCGGCCTCTGAGCTATTCCAGAAGTAGTGAGGAGGCTTTTTTGGAGGCCTAGGGA
CGTACCCAATTCGCCCTATAGTGAGTCGTATTACGCGCGCTCACTGGCCGTCGTTTTACAACGTCGTGAC
TGGGAAAACCCTGGCGTTACCCAACTTAATCGCCTTGCAGCACATCCCCCTTTCGCCAGCTGGCGTAATA
GCGAAGAGGCCCGCACCGATCGCCCTTCCCAACAGTTGCGCAGCCTGAATGGCGAATGGG
[124 nt withheld, positions 8671-8794]
C
[91 nt withheld, positions 8796-8886]
A
[49 nt withheld, positions 8888-8936]
CCTTTGACGTTGGAGTCCACGTTCTTT
[37 nt withheld, positions 8964-9000]
ACCCTATCTCGGTCTATTCTTTTGATTTATAAGGGATTTTGCCGATTTCGGCCTATTGGTTAAAAAATGA
GCTGATTTAACAAAAATTTAACGCGAATTTTAACAAAATATTAACGCTTACAATTT
